>Addgene plasmid #15423 | FLAG-MED22 | depositor partial sequence | sequence record 8286 | Author sequence
ATGGCCCAGCAGAGAGCCCTGCCCCAGAGCAAGGAGACGCTGCTGCAGTCCTACAACAAGCGGCTGAAGG
ACGACATTAAGTCCATCATGGACAACTTCACCGAGATCATCAAGACCGCCAAGATTGAGGACGAGACGCA
GGTGTCACGGGCCACTCAGGGTGAACAGGACAATTACGAGATGCATGTGCGAGCCGCCAACATCGTCCGA
GCCGGCGAGTCCCTGATGAAGCTGGTGTCCGACCTCAAGCAGTTCCTGATCCTCAATGACTTCCCCTCCG
TGAACGAGGCCATTGACCAGCGCAACCAGCAGCTGCGCACACTGCAGGAGGAGTGCGACCGGAAGCTCAT
CACGCTGCGAGACGAGATCTCCATTGACCTCTACGAGCTGGAGGAGGAGTATTACTCGTCCAGCTCAAGC
CTTTGCGAAGCTAATGACCTGCCTCTGTGCGAAGCTTACGGGAGGCTGGACCTCGACACAGACTCTGCTG
ATGGCCTCTCGGCCCCTCTGCTGGCGTCCCCGGAGCCCAGTGCTGGCCCCCTACAGGTGGCAGCCCCTGC
CCACTCCCATGCTGGTGGCCCTGGCCCCACTGAGCACGCCTGA
