>Addgene plasmid #15423 | FLAG-MED22 | addgene partial sequence | sequence record 21875 | T7 5'-TAATACGACTCACTATAGGG-3'
ATGACAAGCTCGAGACCATGGCCCAGCAGAAGAGCCCTGCCCCAGAGCAAGGAGACGCTGCTGCAGTCCT
ACAACAAGCGGCTGAAGGACGACATTAAGTCCATCATGGACAACTTCACCGAGATCATCAAGACCGCCAA
GATTGAGGACGAGACGCAGGTGTCACGGGCCACTCAGGGTGAACAGGACAATTACGAGATGCATGTGCGA
GCCGCCAACATCGTCCGAGCCGGCGAGTCCCTGATGAAGCTGGTGTCCGACCTCAAGCAGTTCCTGATCC
TCAATGACTTCCCCTCCGTGAACGAGGCCATTGACCAGCGCAACCAGCAGCTGCGCACACTGCAGGAGGA
GTGCGACCGGAAGCTCATCACGCTGCGAGACGAGATCTCCATTGACCTCTACGAGCTGGAGGAGGAGTAT
TACTCGTCCAGCTCAAGCCTTTGCGAAGCTAATGACCTGCCTCTGTGCGAAGCTTACGGGAGGCTGGACC
TCGACACAGACTCTGCTGATGGCCTCTCGGCCCCTCTGCTGGCGTCCCCGGAGCCCAGTGCTGGCCCCCT
ACAGGTGGCAGCCCCTGCCCACTCCAATGCTGGTGGCCCTGGCCCCACTGAGCCGCCTGAAGATCCGGTA
CCGTCGAGTCTAGAGGGCCCGTTTAACCCGCTGATAGCCTCGACTGTGCCTTCTAGTTGCAGCCATTCTG
TTGTTTGCCCCTCCCCCGTGCCT
