[The description below was written by a language model from this plasmid's Addgene catalogue record.]
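Description:
FLAG-MED22 is a mammalian expression plasmid built on pcDNA3.1 N-FLAG/Hyg, a commercial pcDNA3.1 hygromycin-series vector of about 5.6 kb that was modified in the depositing laboratory to supply an N-terminal FLAG epitope from the backbone. It is propagated in E. coli as a high-copy plasmid under ampicillin selection, and it carries a hygromycin resistance marker that allows selection of stably transfected mammalian cells. The record does not list the promoter or other regulatory features. pcDNA3.1 vectors conventionally drive expression from the CMV immediate-early promoter and terminate with the bovine growth hormone polyadenylation signal, and the listed T7 forward and BGH reverse sequencing primers are consistent with that layout.

The insert is the human MED22 coding sequence (also known as Surf5b or SURF5), roughly 600 bp with no recorded mutations. It was cloned between XhoI and BamHI sites, both of which were preserved, so that the protein is expressed with the FLAG tag fused to its N-terminus. MED22 is a subunit of the Mediator complex, the multiprotein coactivator that links transcriptional regulators to RNA polymerase II. The associated publication concerns the identification of mammalian Mediator subunits related to the yeast subunits Srb5, Srb6, Med11 and Rox3. The construct is therefore suited to transient or stable expression of epitope-tagged MED22 in mammalian cells, where anti-FLAG detection or affinity purification can be used to examine its incorporation into Mediator and to identify associated proteins. No feature table was provided, so details beyond the catalogue fields cannot be confirmed.
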