Addgene plasmid #15423: FLAG-MED22
Depositing lab: Joan Conaway & Ronald Conaway. Depositing organization: Stowers Institute for Medical Research. Publication: Identification of mammalian Mediator subunits with similarities to yeast Mediator subunits Srb5, Srb6, Med11, and Rox3. Sato S, Tomomori-Sato C, Banks CA, Sorokina I, Parmely TJ, Kong SE, Jin J, Cai Y, Lane WS, Brower CS, Conaway RC, Conaway JW. J Biol Chem. 2003 Apr 25. 278(17):15123-7. 10.1074/jbc.C300054200 PubMed 12584197.
Backbone
  Vector backbone: pcDNA3.1 N-FLAG/Hyg
  Backbone manufacturer: Invitrogen, modified at Conaway lab
  Backbone size w/o insert (bp): 5600
  Vector type: Mammalian Expression
  Selectable markers: Hygromycin
Growth in bacteria
  Bacterial resistance: Ampicillin, 100 μg/mL
  Growth temperature: 37°C
  Growth strain: DH5alpha
  Copy number: High Copy
Gene/Insert
  Gene/Insert name: MED22 (alt name: Surf5b)
  Species: H. sapiens (human)
  Insert size (bp): 603
  Mutation: N/A
  GenBank ID: BE618264
  Entrez Gene: MED22 (a.k.a. RP11-244N20.9, MED24, SURF5, surf-5)
  Tag / fusion protein: FLAG (N terminal on backbone)
  Cloning method: Restriction Enzyme; 5′ cloning site XhoI (not destroyed); 3′ cloning site BamHI (not destroyed)
  Sequencing primers: 5′ T7; 3′ BGH rev
Terms and licenses: Academic/Nonprofit Terms; Industry Terms: Not Available to Industry
How to cite: FLAG-MED22 was a gift from Joan Conaway & Ronald Conaway (Addgene plasmid # 15423 ; http://n2t.net/addgene:15423 ; RRID:Addgene_15423)
